>Addgene plasmid #172719 | AAV-hSyn-Axon-jGCaMP8m | addgene full sequence | sequence record 343249 | Addgene NGS Result
AGTGCAAGTGGGTTTTAGGACCAGGATGAGGCGGGGTGGGGGTGCCTACCTGACGACCGACCCCGACCCA
CTGGACAAGCACCCAACCCCCATTCCCCAAATTGCGCATCCCCTATCAGAGAGGGGGAGGGGAAACAGGA
TGCGGCGAGGCGCGTGCGCACTGCCAGCTTCAGCACCGCGGACAGTGCCTTCGCCCCCGCCTGGCGGCGC
GCGCCACCGCCGCCTCAGCACTGAAGGCGCGCTGACGTCACTCGCCGGTCCCCCGCAAACTCCCCTTCCC
GGCCACCTTGGTCGCGTCCGCGCCGCCGCCGGCCCAGCCGGACCGCACCACGCGAGGCGCGAGATAGGGG
GGCACGGGCGCGACCATCTGCGCTGCGGCGCCGGCGACTCAGCGCTGCCTCAGTCTGCGGTGGGCAGCGG
AGGAGTCGTGTCGTGCCTGAGAGCGCAGTCGAATTCAAGCTGCTAGCAAGGATCCACCCGCCACCATGCT
GTGCTGTATGAGAAGAACCAAACAGGTTGAAAAGAATGATGAGGACCAAAAGATTATGCATCATCACCAT
CATCACACGCGTCGCAAGAAGACCTTCAAGGAGGTGGCCACCGCCGTGAAGATCATCGGCCGCCTGATGG
GCCTGAAGATCAACGTCTATATCAAGGCCGACAAGCAGAAGAACGGCATCAAGGCGAACTTCCACATCCG
CCACAACATCGAGGACGGCGGCGTGCAGCTCGCCTACCACTACCAGCAGAACACCCCCATCGGCGACGGC
CCCGTGCTGCTGCCCGACAACCACTACCTGAGCGTGGAGTCCAAACTTTCGAAAGACCCCAACGAGAAGC
GCGATCACATGGTCCTGCTGGAGTTCGTGACCGCCGCCGGGATCACTCTCGGCATGGACGAGCTGTACAA
GGGCGGTACCGGAGGGAGCATGGTGAGCAAGGGCGAGGAGCTGTTCACCGGGGTGGTGCCCATCCTGGTC
GAGCTGGACGGCGACGTAAACGGCCACAAGTTCAGCGTGTCCGGCGAGGGTGAGGGCGATGCCACCTACG
GCAAGCTGACCCTGAAGTTCATCTGCACCACCGGCAAGCTGCCCGTGCCCTGGCCCACCCTCGTGACCAC
CCTGACCTACGGCGTGCAGTGCTTCAGCCGCTACCCCGACCACATGAAGCAGCACGACTTCTTCAAGTCC
GCCATGCCCGAAGGCTACATCCAGGAGCGCACCATCTTCTTCAAGGACGACGGCAACTACAAGACCCGCG
CCGAGGTGAAGTTCGAGGGCGACACCCTGGTGAACCGCATCGAGCTGAAGGGCATCGACTTCAAGGAGGA
CGGCAACATCCTGGGGCACAAGCTGGAGTACAACCTGCCGGACCAACTGACTGAAGAGCAGATCGCAGAA
TACAAAGAGGCTTTCTCCCTATTTGACAAGGACGGGGATGGGACAATAACAACCAAGGAGCTGGGGACGG
TGATGCGGTCTCTGGGGCAGAACCCCACAGAAGCAGAGCTGCAGGACATGATCAATGAAGTAGATGCCGA
CGGTGACGGCACAATCGACTTCCCTGAGTTCCTGACAATGATGGCAAGAAAAATGAAATACAGGGACACG
GAAGAAGAAATTAGAGAAGCGTTCGGTGTGTTTGATAAGGATGGCAATGGCTACATCAGTGCAGCAGAGC
TTCGCCACGTGATGACAAACCTTGGAGAGAAGTTAACAGATGAAGAGGTTGATGAAATGATCAGGGAAGC
AGACATCGATGGGGATGGTCAGGTAAACTACGAAGAGTTTGTACAAATGATGACAGCGAAGTAAAAGCTT
ATCGATAATCAACCTCTGGATTACAAAATTTGTGAAAGATTGACTGGTATTCTTAACTATGTTGCTCCTT
TTACGCTATGTGGATACGCTGCTTTAATGCCTTTGTATCATGCTATTGCTTCCCGTATGGCTTTCATTTT
CTCCTCCTTGTATAAATCCTGGTTGCTGTCTCTTTATGAGGAGTTGTGGCCCGTTGTCAGGCAACGTGGC
GTGGTGTGCACTGTGTTTGCTGACGCAACCCCCACTGGTTGGGGCATTGCCACCACCTGTCAGCTCCTTT
CCGGGACTTTCGCTTTCCCCCTCCCTATTGCCACGGCGGAACTCATCGCCGCCTGCCTTGCCCGCTGCTG
GACAGGGGCTCGGCTGTTGGGCACTGACAATTCCGTGGTGTTGTCGGGGAAATCATCGTCCTTTCCTTGG
CTGCTCGCCTGTGTTGCCACCTGGATTCTGCGCGGGACGTCCTTCTGCTACGTCCCTTCGGCCCTCAATC
CAGCGGACCTTCCTTCCCGCGGCCTGCTGCCGGCTCTGCGGCCTCTTCCGCGTCTTCGCCTTCGCCCTCA
GACGAGTCGGATCTCCCTTTGGGCCGCCTCCCCGCATCGATACCGTCGACCTCGACCCGGGCGGCCGCTT
CGAGCAGACATGATAAGATACATTGATGAGTTTGGACAAACCACAACTAGAATGCAGTGAAAAAAATGCT
TTATTTGTGAAATTTGTGATGCTATTGCTTTATTTGTAACCATTATAAGCTGCAATAAACAAGTTAACAA
CAACAATTGCATTCATTTTATGTTTCAGGTTCAGGGGGAGATGTGGGAGGTTTTTTAAAGCAAGTAAAAC
CTCTACAAATGTGGTAAAATCGATAAGGATCTTCCTAGAGCATGGCTACGTAGATAAGTAGCATGGCGGG
TTAATCATTAACTACAAGGAACCCCTAGTGATGGAGTTGGCCACTCCCTCTCTGCGCGCTCGCTCGCTCA
CTGAGGCCGGGCGACCAAAGGTCGCCCGACGCCCGGGCTTTGCCCGGGCGGCCTCAGTGAGCGAGCGAGC
GCGCAGCTGCATTAATGAATCGGCCAACGCGCGGGGAGAGGCGGTTTGCGTATTGGGCGCTCTTCCGCTT
CCTCGCTCACTGACTCGCTGCGCTCGGTCGTTCGGCTGCGGCGAGCGGTATCAGCTCACTCAAAGGCGGT
AATACGGTTATCCACAGAATCAGGGGATAACGCAGGAAAGAACATGTGAGCAAAAGGCCAGCAAAAGGCC
AGGAACCGTAAAAAGGCCGCGTTGCTGGCGTTTTTCCATAGGCTCCGCCCCCCTGACGAGCATCACAAAA
ATCGACGCTCAAGTCAGAGGTGGCGAAACCCGACAGGACTATAAAGATACCAGGCGTTTCCCCCTGGAAG
CTCCCTCGTGCGCTCTCCTGTTCCGACCCTGCCGCTTACCGGATACCTGTCCGCCTTTCTCCCTTCGGGA
AGCGTGGCGCTTTCTCATAGCTCACGCTGTAGGTATCTCAGTTCGGTGTAGGTCGTTCGCTCCAAGCTGG
GCTGTGTGCACGAACCCCCCGTTCAGCCCGACCGCTGCGCCTTATCCGGTAACTATCGTCTTGAGTCCAA
CCCGGTAAGACACGACTTATCGCCACTGGCAGCAGCCACTGGTAACAGGATTAGCAGAGCGAGGTATGTA
GGCGGTGCTACAGAGTTCTTGAAGTGGTGGCCTAACTACGGCTACACTAGAAGAACAGTATTTGGTATCT
GCGCTCTGCTGAAGCCAGTTACCTTCGGAAAAAGAGTTGGTAGCTCTTGATCCGGCAAACAAACCACCGC
TGGTAGCGGTGGTTTTTTTGTTTGCAAGCAGCAGATTACGCGCAGAAAAAAAGGATCTCAAGAAGATCCT
TTGATCTTTTCTACGGGGTCTGACGCTCAGTGGAACGAAAACTCACGTTAAGGGATTTTGGTCATGAGAT
TATCAAAAAGGATCTTCACCTAGATCCTTTTAAATTAAAAATGAAGTTTTAAATCAATCTAAAGTATATA
TGAGTAAACTTGGTCTGACAGTTACCAATGCTTAATCAGTGAGGCACCTATCTCAGCGATCTGTCTATTT
CGTTCATCCATAGTTGCCTGACTCCCCGTCGTGTAGATAACTACGATACGGGAGGGCTTACCATCTGGCC
CCAGTGCTGCAATGATACCGCGAGACCCACGCTCACCGGCTCCAGATTTATCAGCAATAAACCAGCCAGC
CGGAAGGGCCGAGCGCAGAAGTGGTCCTGCAACTTTATCCGCCTCCATCCAGTCTATTAATTGTTGCCGG
GAAGCTAGAGTAAGTAGTTCGCCAGTTAATAGTTTGCGCAACGTTGTTGCCATTGCTACAGGCATCGTGG
TGTCACGCTCGTCGTTTGGTATGGCTTCATTCAGCTCCGGTTCCCAACGATCAAGGCGAGTTACATGATC
CCCCATGTTGTGCAAAAAAGCGGTTAGCTCCTTCGGTCCTCCGATCGTTGTCAGAAGTAAGTTGGCCGCA
GTGTTATCACTCATGGTTATGGCAGCACTGCATAATTCTCTTACTGTCATGCCATCCGTAAGATGCTTTT
CTGTGACTGGTGAGTACTCAACCAAGTCATTCTGAGAATAGTGTATGCGGCGACCGAGTTGCTCTTGCCC
GGCGTCAATACGGGATAATACCGCGCCACATAGCAGAACTTTAAAAGTGCTCATCATTGGAAAACGTTCT
TCGGGGCGAAAACTCTCAAGGATCTTACCGCTGTTGAGATCCAGTTCGATGTAACCCACTCGTGCACCCA
ACTGATCTTCAGCATCTTTTACTTTCACCAGCGTTTCTGGGTGAGCAAAAACAGGAAGGCAAAATGCCGC
AAAAAAGGGAATAAGGGCGACACGGAAATGTTGAATACTCATACTCTTCCTTTTTCAATATTATTGAAGC
ATTTATCAGGGTTATTGTCTCATGAGCGGATACATATTTGAATGTATTTAGAAAAATAAACAAATAGGGG
TTCCGCGCACATTTCCCCGAAAAGTGCCACCTAAATTGTAAGCGTTAATATTTTGTTAAAATTCGCGTTA
AATTTTTGTTAAATCAGCTCATTTTTTAACCAATAGGCCGAAATCGGCAAAATCCCTTATAAATCAAAAG
AATAGACCGAGATAGGGT
[37 nt withheld, positions 4989-5025]
AAAGAACGTGGACTCCAACGTCAAAGG
[49 nt withheld, positions 5053-5101]
T
[91 nt withheld, positions 5103-5193]
G
[124 nt withheld, positions 5195-5318]
CCCATTCGCCATTCAGGCTGCGCAACTGTTGGGAAGGGCGATCGGTGCGGGCCTCTTCGCTATTACGCCA
GCTGCGCGCTCGCTCGCTCACTGAGGCCGCCCGGGCAAAGCCCGGGCGTCGGGCGACCTTTGGTCGCCCG
GCCTCAGTGAGCGAGCGAGCGCGCAGAGAGGGAGTGGCCAACTCCATCACTAGGGGTTCCTTGTAGTTAA
TGATTAACCCGCCATGCTACTTATCTACGTAGCCATGCTCTAGGAAGATCTCTGCAGAGGGCCCTGCGTA
TG
Features (pLannotate 1.2.2; 15 found; start..end, strand, type, name):
      1..448     +  promoter       hSyn promoter: human synapsin I promoter; confers neuron-specific expression (Kügler et al., 2003)
    486..545     +  CDS            Gap43 (fragment): NEUM_RAT - Experimental evidence at protein level: Swiss-Prot protein existence level 1. This protein is associated with nerve growth. It is a major component of the motile 'growth cones' that form the tips of elongating axons. Plays a role in axonal and dendritic filopodia induction (By similarity). From Rattus norvegicus (Rat).
    642..1812    +  CDS            GCaMP6s (fragment): improved fluorescent protein-based calcium sensor (Chen et al., 2013)
   1827..2415    +  misc_feature   WPRE: woodchuck hepatitis virus posttranscriptional regulatory element
   2416..2435    +  misc_feature   MCS (fragment): pBluescript multiple cloning site
   2464..2585    -  polyA_signal   SV40 poly(A) signal: SV40 polyadenylation signal
   2608..2676    -  CDS            large T antigen (fragment): large T antigen from SV40 (simian virus 40)
   2747..2880    +  repeat_region  AAV2 ITR: inverted terminal repeat of adeno-associated virus serotype 2 inverted
   2874..2930    -  CDS            lacI (fragment): lac repressor; lacI; The lac repressor binds to the lac operator to inhibit transcription in E. coli. This inhibition can be relieved by adding lactose or isopropyl-β-D-thiogalactopyranoside (IPTG).
   3113..3701    -  rep_origin     ori: high-copy-number ColE1/pMB1/pBR322/pUC origin of replication
   3872..4732    -  CDS            AmpR: β-lactamase; bla; confers resistance to ampicillin, carbenicillin, and related antibiotics
   4733..4837    -  promoter       AmpR promoter: bla
   4890..5318    -  rep_origin     f1 ori (sequence partly withheld): f1 bacteriophage origin of replication; arrow indicates direction of (+) strand synthesis
   5323..5392    -  CDS            lacZα (fragment): LacZα fragment of β-galactosidase; lacZ fragment
   5387..5519    -  repeat_region  AAV2 ITR (fragment): inverted terminal repeat of adeno-associated virus serotype 2 inverted
