[The description below was written by a language model from this plasmid's Addgene catalogue record and pLannotate feature annotations shown in this document.]
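Description:
AAV-hSyn-Axon-jGCaMP8m is an AAV transfer plasmid on a pAAV backbone, built to package a neuron-specific, axon-targeted calcium indicator into recombinant adeno-associated virus. In bacteria it is maintained at high copy through a ColE1/pUC-type origin and selected with ampicillin via the β-lactamase gene and its native promoter. An f1 phage origin is also present in the backbone. The record lists a recombination-deficient strain for propagation, a common choice for plasmids carrying repeat-rich ITRs. Short lacI, lacZα, MCS and SV40 large T antigen fragments in the annotation are most likely cloning remnants or incidental matches, not functional parts.

The expression cassette sits between two AAV2 inverted terminal repeats, which provide the signals for replication and encapsidation of the intervening DNA when rep, cap and helper functions are supplied in trans. Transcription is driven by the human synapsin I promoter, restricting expression to neurons. The open reading frame begins with a short fragment of rat GAP43, a growth-cone-associated protein, which serves here as the axon-targeting motif. It is followed by the GCaMP sensor. The automated annotation labels this as a GCaMP6s fragment, presumably by homology, but the catalogue identifies it as jGCaMP8m, derived from an earlier jGCaMP8m plasmid. A 6xHis tag is recorded at the N-terminal side but is not annotated separately in the feature table. Downstream, a WPRE enhances transcript stability and expression, and an SV40 polyadenylation signal terminates the message.

The construct is intended for producing AAV for in vivo calcium imaging, where enrichment of the indicator in axons aids recording of activity from long-range projections and terminals.
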