Addgene plasmid #172719: AAV-hSyn-Axon-jGCaMP8m
Purpose: AAV transfer plasmid for neuronal expression of axon-targeted jGCaMP8m.
Depositing lab: Marianne Fyhn. Depositing organization: University of Oslo. Publication: An updated suite of viral vectors for in vivo calcium imaging using intracerebral and retro-orbital injections in male mice. Grodem S, Nymoen I, Vatne GH, Rogge FS, Bjornsdottir V, Lensjo KK, Fyhn M. Nat Commun. 2023 Feb 4;14(1):608. doi: 10.1038/s41467-023-36324-3. PubMed 36739289.
Backbone
  Vector backbone: pAAV
  Vector type: Mammalian Expression, AAV
Growth in bacteria
  Bacterial resistance: Ampicillin, 100 μg/mL
  Growth temperature: 37°C
  Growth strain: NEB Stable
  Copy number: High Copy
Gene/Insert
  Gene/Insert name: Axon-jGCaMP8m
  Species: M. musculus (mouse), R. norvegicus (rat), G. gallus (chicken); A. victoria (jellyfish)
  Insert size (bp): 1329
  Promoter: hSyn
  Tag / fusion protein: 6xHis (N terminal on backbone)
  Cloning method: Unknown
  Sequencing primers: 5′ TCGTGTCGTGCCTGAGAGCG; 3′ cagcgtatccacatagcgtaaa
Resource information
  A portion of this plasmid was derived from a plasmid made by: GCaMP8m from #162375.
Terms and licenses: Academic/Nonprofit Terms; Industry Terms: Not Available to Industry
How to cite: AAV-hSyn-Axon-jGCaMP8m was a gift from Marianne Fyhn (Addgene plasmid # 172719 ; http://n2t.net/addgene:172719 ; RRID:Addgene_172719)
